Addgene plasmid #202613: pAAV-hSyn-JEDI-1P-WPRE
Purpose: Genetically encoded voltage indicator (GEVI) JEDI-1P in AAV production vector for neuron-specific expression using the promoter hSyn
Depositing lab: Francois St-Pierre. Depositing organization: Baylor College of Medicine. Publication: Widefield imaging of rapid pan-cortical voltage dynamics with an indicator evolved for one-photon microscopy. Lu X, Wang Y, Liu Z, Gou Y, Jaeger D, St-Pierre F. Nat Commun. 2023 Oct 12;14(1):6423. doi: 10.1038/s41467-023-41975-3. PubMed 37828037.
Backbone
  Vector backbone: pAAV-hSyn
  Backbone size w/o insert (bp): 4545
  Total vector size (bp): 5832
  Vector type: Mammalian Expression, AAV
Growth in bacteria
  Bacterial resistance: Ampicillin, 100 μg/mL
  Growth temperature: 37°C
  Growth strain: NEB Stable
  Copy number: High Copy
Gene/Insert
  Gene/Insert name: JEDI-1P
  Species: Synthetic
  Insert size (bp): 1287
  Promoter: hSyn
  Cloning method: Restriction Enzyme; 5′ cloning site KpnI (not destroyed); 3′ cloning site HindIII (not destroyed)
  Sequencing primers: 5′ CGCGAGATAGGGGGGCA; 3′ CATTAAAGCAGCGTATCC
Terms and licenses: Academic/Nonprofit Terms; Industry Terms: Not Available to Industry
Depositor comments: Please visit https://doi.org/10.1101/2022.08.29.505018 for bioRxiv preprint.
How to cite: pAAV-hSyn-JEDI-1P-WPRE was a gift from Francois St-Pierre (Addgene plasmid # 202613 ; http://n2t.net/addgene:202613 ; RRID:Addgene_202613)
