[The description below was written by a language model from this plasmid's Addgene catalogue record and pLannotate feature annotations shown in this document.]
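Description:
pAAV-hSyn-JEDI-1P-WPRE is a 5.8 kb AAV transfer (production) plasmid built on the pAAV-hSyn backbone. It is designed to package a neuron-targeted expression cassette for the genetically encoded voltage indicator JEDI-1P into recombinant adeno-associated virus, and it can also serve for direct mammalian expression. In bacteria it is maintained at high copy through a ColE1/pUC-type origin and selected with ampicillin via the bla gene. An f1 phage origin and small remnants of pBR322 bom and rop sequences are also present in the backbone. The recorded growth strain is a recombination-deficient type, as commonly used to keep ITR repeats stable.

The payload lies between AAV2 inverted terminal repeats, which provide the cis signals for genome replication and encapsidation. The annotation detects a complete ITR on the 3′ side but only short fragments on the 5′ side, which may reflect sequencing or annotation limits in this structured region. Within the ITRs, the human synapsin I promoter restricts expression to neurons and drives the synthetic 1,287 bp JEDI-1P coding sequence, cloned between retained KpnI and HindIII sites. The feature table labels only a GFP-derived segment (annotated as cEGFP) within this insert. This is the indicator's fluorescent reporter portion, while the remainder of the open reading frame is not annotated. Downstream, a WPRE enhances transcript stability and expression, and a human growth hormone polyadenylation signal terminates the message.

According to the record, JEDI-1P was evolved for one-photon microscopy, and the construct is used for viral delivery to neurons for applications such as widefield imaging of rapid cortical voltage dynamics.
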