Features (pLannotate 1.2.2; 14 found; start..end, strand, type, name):
     12..39      +  repeat_region  AAV2 ITR (fragment): inverted terminal repeat of adeno-associated virus serotype 2 inverted
     68..95      +  repeat_region  AAV2 ITR (fragment): inverted terminal repeat of adeno-associated virus serotype 2 inverted
    175..622     +  promoter       hSyn promoter: human synapsin I promoter; confers neuron-specific expression (Kügler et al., 2003)
   1113..1832    +  CDS            cEGFP: cEGFP is a basic (constitutively fluorescent) green fluorescent protein published in 2008, derived from Aequorea victoria.
   1959..2547    +  misc_feature   WPRE: woodchuck hepatitis virus posttranscriptional regulatory element
   2579..3055    +  polyA_signal   hGH poly(A) signal: human growth hormone polyadenylation signal
   3095..3235    +  repeat_region  AAV2 ITR: inverted terminal repeat of adeno-associated virus serotype 2 inverted
   3240..3291    -  misc_feature   bom (fragment): basis of mobility region from pBR322
   3310..3765    +  rep_origin     f1 ori (sequence partly withheld): f1 bacteriophage origin of replication; arrow indicates direction of (+) strand synthesis
   3766..3815    -  misc_feature   bom (fragment): basis of mobility region from pBR322
   3917..3952    -  CDS            rop (fragment): Rop protein, which maintains plasmids at low copy number; rop
   4047..4151    +  promoter       AmpR promoter: bla
   4152..5012    +  CDS            AmpR: β-lactamase; bla; confers resistance to ampicillin, carbenicillin, and related antibiotics
   5183..5771    +  rep_origin     ori: high-copy-number ColE1/pMB1/pBR322/pUC origin of replication
>Addgene plasmid #202613 | pAAV-hSyn-JEDI-1P-WPRE | addgene full sequence | sequence record 397135 | Addgene NGS Result
CCTGCAGGCAGCTGCGCGCTCGCTCGCTCACTGAGGCCGCCCGGGCGTCGGGCGACCTTTGGTCGCCCGG
CCTCAGTGAGCGAGCGAGCGCGCAGAGAGGGAGTGGCCAACTCCATCACTAGGGGTTCCTGCGGCCGCAC
GCGTGTGTCTAGACTGCAGAGGGCCCTGCGTATGAGTGCAAGTGGGTTTTAGGACCAGGATGAGGCGGGG
TGGGGGTGCCTACCTGACGACCGACCCCGACCCACTGGACAAGCACCCAACCCCCATTCCCCAAATTGCG
CATCCCCTATCAGAGAGGGGGAGGGGAAACAGGATGCGGCGAGGCGCGTGCGCACTGCCAGCTTCAGCAC
CGCGGACAGTGCCTTCGCCCCCGCCTGGCGGCGCGCGCCACCGCCGCCTCAGCACTGAAGGCGCGCTGAC
GTCACTCGCCGGTCCCCCGCAAACTCCCCTTCCCGGCCACCTTGGTCGCGTCCGCGCCGCCGCCGGCCCA
GCCGGACCGCACCACGCGAGGCGCGAGATAGGGGGGCACGGGCGCGACCATCTGCGCTGCGGCGCCGGCG
ACTCAGCGCTGCCTCAGTCTGCGGTGGGCAGCGGAGGAGTCGTGTCGTGCCTGAGAGCGCAGTCGAGAAG
GTACCGGATCTTCTAGAGTCGACGCCACCATGGAGACGACTGTGAGGTATGAACAGGGGTCAGAGCTCAC
TAAAACTTCGAGCTCTCCAACAGCAGATGAGCCCACGATAAAGATTGATGATGGTCGTGATGAGGGTAAT
GAACAAGACAGCTGTTCCAATACCATTAGGAGAAAAATTTCCCCGTTTGTGATGTCATTTGGATTCAGAG
TATTTGGAGTTGTGCTTATCATTGTAGACATCATAGTGGTGATTGTGGATCTGGCCATCAGTGAGAAGAA
AAGAGGCATTAGAGAGATTCTTGAAGGTGTTTCCCTGGCTATAGCACTCTTCTTCCTTGTTGATGTTCTC
ATGAGAGTGTTTGTTGAAGGCTTCAAGAACTATTTCCGGTCCAAACTGGTTACTTTGGATGCAGTCATAG
TAGTGGGCACTCTGCTAATTAATATGACCTACTCCTTCTCTGACCTTGCTGCCTTTAACAGCGAGAACGT
GTATATTACCGCGGATAAACAGAAAAACGGCATTAAAGCGAACTTTACCGTGCGCCATAACGTGGAAGAT
GGCAGCGTGCAGCTGGCGGATCATTATCAGCAGAACACCCCGATTGGCGATGGCCCGGTGCTGCTGCCGG
ATAACCATTATCTGAGCACCCAGACCGTGCTGAGCAAAGATCCGAACGAAAAACGCGATCACATGGTGCT
GCTGGAATTTGTGACCGCAGCGGGCATTACACACGGCATGGATGAACTGTATGGCGGCACCGGCGGCAGC
GCGAGCCAGGGCGAAGAACTGTTTACCGGCGTGGTGCCGATTCTGGTGGAACTGGATGGCGATGTGAACG
GCCATAAATTTAGCGTGCGCGGCGAAGGCGAAGGCGATGCGACCATTGGCAAACTGACCCTGAAATTTAT
TTGCACCACCGGCAAACTACCGGTGCCGTGGCCGACCCTGGTGACCACCTTAACCTATGGCGTGCAGTGC
TTTAGCCGCTATCCGGATCATATGAAACGCCATGATTTTTTTAAAAGCGCGATGCCGGAAGGCTATGTGC
AGGAACGCACCATTAGCTTTAAAGATGATGGCAAATATAAAACCCGCGCGGTGGTGAAATTTGAAGGCGA
TACCCTGGTGAACCGCATTGAACTGAAAGGCACCGATTTTAAAGAAGATGGCAACATTCTGGGGCATAAA
CTGGAATATAACACAGATCAGATGCCGCACATGGTTACTCTTCTTCGAGTTCTGAAAATTGTTATCTTAA
TAAGAATATTTCGCCTGGCTTCACAGAAGAAACAACTTGAAGTGGTAACCTAATGAAAGCTTATCGATAA
TCAACCTCTGGATTACAAAATTTGTGAAAGATTGACTGGTATTCTTAACTATGTTGCTCCTTTTACGCTA
TGTGGATACGCTGCTTTAATGCCTTTGTATCATGCTATTGCTTCCCGTATGGCTTTCATTTTCTCCTCCT
TGTATAAATCCTGGTTGCTGTCTCTTTATGAGGAGTTGTGGCCCGTTGTCAGGCAACGTGGCGTGGTGTG
CACTGTGTTTGCTGACGCAACCCCCACTGGTTGGGGCATTGCCACCACCTGTCAGCTCCTTTCCGGGACT
TTCGCTTTCCCCCTCCCTATTGCCACGGCGGAACTCATCGCCGCCTGCCTTGCCCGCTGCTGGACAGGGG
CTCGGCTGTTGGGCACTGACAATTCCGTGGTGTTGTCGGGGAAATCATCGTCCTTTCCTTGGCTGCTCGC
CTATGTTGCCACCTGGATTCTGCGCGGGACGTCCTTCTGCTACGTCCCTTCGGCCCTCAATCCAGCGGAC
CTTCCTTCCCGCGGCCTGCTGCCGGCTCTGCGGCCTCTTCCGCGTCTTCGCCTTCGCCCTCAGACGAGTC
GGATCTCCCTTTGGGCCGCCTCCCCGCATCGATACCGAGCGCTGCTCGAGAGATCTACGGGTGGCATCCC
TGTGACCCCTCCCCAGTGCCTCTCCTGGCCCTGGAAGTTGCCACTCCAGTGCCCACCAGCCTTGTCCTAA
TAAAATTAAGTTGCATCATTTTGTCTGACTAGGTGTCCTTCTATAATATTATGGGGTGGAGGGGGGTGGT
ATGGAGCAAGGGGCAAGTTGGGAAGACAACCTGTAGGGCCTGCGGGGTCTATTGGGAACCAAGCTGGAGT
GCAGTGGCACAATCTTGGCTCACTGCAATCTCCGCCTCCTGGGTTCAAGCGATTCTCCTGCCTCAGCCTC
CCGAGTTGTTGGGATTCCAGGCATGCATGACCAGGCTCAGCTAATTTTTGTTTTTTTGGTAGAGACGGGG
TTTCACCATATTGGCCAGGCTGGTCTCCAACTCCTAATCTCAGGTGATCTACCCACCTTGGCCTCCCAAA
TTGCTGGGATTACAGGCGTGAACCACTGCTCCCTTCCCTGTCCTTCTGATTTTGTAGGTAACCACGTGCG
GACCGAGCGGCCGCAGGAACCCCTAGTGATGGAGTTGGCCACTCCCTCTCTGCGCGCTCGCTCGCTCACT
GAGGCCGGGCGACCAAAGGTCGCCCGACGCCCGGGCTTTGCCCGGGCGGCCTCAGTGAGCGAGCGAGCGC
GCAGCTGCCTGCAGGGGCGCCTGATGCGGTATTTTCTCCTTACGCATCTGTGCGGTATTTCACACCGCAT
A
[95 nt withheld, positions 3292-3386]
T
[46 nt withheld, positions 3388-3433]
C
[141 nt withheld, positions 3435-3575]
CCTTTGACGTTGGAGTCCACGTTCTTT
[37 nt withheld, positions 3603-3639]
ACTCTATCTCGGGCTATTCTTTTGATTTATAAGGGATTTTGCCGATTTCGGTCTATTGGTTAAAAAATGA
GCTGATTTAACAAAAATTTAACGCGAATTTTAACAAAATATTAACGTTTACAATTTTATGGTGCACTCTC
AGTACAATCTGCTCTGATGCCGCATAGTTAAGCCAGCCCCGACACCCGCCAACACCCGCTGACGCGCCCT
GACGGGCTTGTCTGCTCCCGGCATCCGCTTACAGACAAGCTGTGACCGTCTCCGGGAGCTGCATGTGTCA
GAGGTTTTCACCGTCATCACCGAAACGCGCGAGACGAAAGGGCCTCGTGATACGCCTATTTTTATAGGTT
AATGTCATGATAATAATGGTTTCTTAGACGTCAGGTGGCACTTTTCGGGGAAATGTGCGCGGAACCCCTA
TTTGTTTATTTTTCTAAATACATTCAAATATGTATCCGCTCATGAGACAATAACCCTGATAAATGCTTCA
ATAATATTGAAAAAGGAAGAGTATGAGTATTCAACATTTCCGTGTCGCCCTTATTCCCTTTTTTGCGGCA
TTTTGCCTTCCTGTTTTTGCTCACCCAGAAACGCTGGTGAAAGTAAAAGATGCTGAAGATCAGTTGGGTG
CACGAGTGGGTTACATCGAACTGGATCTCAACAGCGGTAAGATCCTTGAGAGTTTTCGCCCCGAAGAACG
TTTTCCAATGATGAGCACTTTTAAAGTTCTGCTATGTGGCGCGGTATTATCCCGTATTGACGCCGGGCAA
GAGCAACTCGGTCGCCGCATACACTATTCTCAGAATGACTTGGTTGAGTACTCACCAGTCACAGAAAAGC
ATCTTACGGATGGCATGACAGTAAGAGAATTATGCAGTGCTGCCATAACCATGAGTGATAACACTGCGGC
CAACTTACTTCTGACAACGATCGGAGGACCGAAGGAGCTAACCGCTTTTTTGCACAACATGGGGGATCAT
GTAACTCGCCTTGATCGTTGGGAACCGGAGCTGAATGAAGCCATACCAAACGACGAGCGTGACACCACGA
TGCCTGTAGCAATGGCAACAACGTTGCGCAAACTATTAACTGGCGAACTACTTACTCTAGCTTCCCGGCA
ACAATTAATAGACTGGATGGAGGCGGATAAAGTTGCAGGACCACTTCTGCGCTCGGCCCTTCCGGCTGGC
TGGTTTATTGCTGATAAATCTGGAGCCGGTGAGCGTGGGTCTCGCGGTATCATTGCAGCACTGGGGCCAG
ATGGTAAGCCCTCCCGTATCGTAGTTATCTACACGACGGGGAGTCAGGCAACTATGGATGAACGAAATAG
ACAGATCGCTGAGATAGGTGCCTCACTGATTAAGCATTGGTAACTGTCAGACCAAGTTTACTCATATATA
CTTTAGATTGATTTAAAACTTCATTTTTAATTTAAAAGGATCTAGGTGAAGATCCTTTTTGATAATCTCA
TGACCAAAATCCCTTAACGTGAGTTTTCGTTCCACTGAGCGTCAGACCCCGTAGAAAAGATCAAAGGATC
TTCTTGAGATCCTTTTTTTCTGCGCGTAATCTGCTGCTTGCAAACAAAAAAACCACCGCTACCAGCGGTG
GTTTGTTTGCCGGATCAAGAGCTACCAACTCTTTTTCCGAAGGTAACTGGCTTCAGCAGAGCGCAGATAC
CAAATACTGTTCTTCTAGTGTAGCCGTAGTTAGGCCACCACTTCAAGAACTCTGTAGCACCGCCTACATA
CCTCGCTCTGCTAATCCTGTTACCAGTGGCTGCTGCCAGTGGCGATAAGTCGTGTCTTACCGGGTTGGAC
TCAAGACGATAGTTACCGGATAAGGCGCAGCGGTCGGGCTGAACGGGGGGTTCGTGCACACAGCCCAGCT
TGGAGCGAACGACCTACACCGAACTGAGATACCTACAGCGTGAGCTATGAGAAAGCGCCACGCTTCCCGA
AGGGAGAAAGGCGGACAGGTATCCGGTAAGCGGCAGGGTCGGAACAGGAGAGCGCACGAGGGAGCTTCCA
GGGGGAAACGCCTGGTATCTTTATAGTCCTGTCGGGTTTCGCCACCTCTGACTTGAGCGTCGATTTTTGT
GATGCTCGTCAGGGGGGCGGAGCCTATGGAAAAACGCCAGCAACGCGGCCTTTTTACGGTTCCTGGCCTT
TTGCTGGCCTTTTGCTCACATGT
